>Addgene plasmid #62924 | pBabe-puro-Flag-IDH1-R132H | addgene partial sequence | sequence record 141610 | pBABE5 5'-CTTTATCCAGCCCTCAC-3'
TGTGGTGGTCGTAGGAAATTCATGTCCAAAAAAATCAGTGGCGGTTCTGTGGTAGAGATGCAAGGAGATG
AAATGACACGAATCATTTGGGAATTGATTAAAGAGAAACTCATTTTTCCCTACGTGGAATTGGATCTACA
TAGCTATGATTTAGGCATAGAGAATCGTGATGCCACCAACGACCAAGTCACCAAGGATGCCGCAGAAGCT
ATAAAGAAGCATAATGTTGGCGTCAAATGTGCCACTATCACTCCTGATGAGAAGAGGGTTGAGGAGTTCA
AGTTGAAACAAATGTGGAAATCACCAAATGGCACCATACGAAATATTCTGGGTGGCACGGTCTTCAGAGA
AGCCATTATCTGCAAAAATATCCCCCGGCTTGTGAGTGGATGGGTAAAACCTATCATCATAGGTCATCAT
GCTTATGGGGATCAATACAGAGCAACTGATTTTGTTGTTCCTGGGCCTGGAAAAGTAGAGATAACCTACA
CACCAAGTGACGGAACCCAAAAGGTGACATACCTGGTACATAACTTTGAAGAAGGTGGTGGTGTTGCCAT
GGGGATGTATAATCAAGATAAGTCAATTGAAGATTTTGCACACAGTTCCTTCCAAATGGCTCTGTCTAAG
GGTTGGCCTTTGTATCTGAGCACCAAAAACACTATTCTGAAGAAATATGATGGGCGTTTTAAAGACATCT
TTCAGGAGATATATGACAAGCAGTACAAGTCCCAGTTTGAAGCTCAAAAGATCTGGTATGAGCATAGGCT
CATCGACGACATGGTGGCCCAAGCTATGAAATCAGAGGGAGGCTTCATCTGGGCCTGTAAAAACTATGAT
GGTGACGTGCAGTCGGACTCTGTGGCCCAAGGGTATGGCTCTCTCGGCATGATGACCAGCGTGCTGGTTT
GTCCAGATGGCA
