>Addgene plasmid #62924 | pBabe-puro-Flag-IDH1-R132H | addgene partial sequence | sequence record 141615 | pBABE3 5'-ACCCTAACTGACACACATTCC-3'
TATCGTCGTCATCCTTGTAATCGGGATCCACAAGTTTGGCCTGAGCTAGTTTGATCTTCAAGTTTTCTCC
AAGTTTATCCATGAACTCAAATGTATTCAAGTAGTCAGAACGTTGCACATTGGGTAAACCTTTAATGCAA
GCAGCCAAGTCCTTGGTCATGAAGCCAGCCTCAATTGTCTCAATAGAGACTTCTTCCAAAGCATTTGCAA
AGAAGGCAAGCTCTTTATTGTTATCAAGCTTTGCTCTGTGGGCTAACCCTCTGGTCCAGGCAAAAATGGA
AGCAATGGGATTGGTGGACGTCTCCTGTCCTTTCTGGTACATGCGGTAGTGTCGGGTTACAGTCCCGTGG
GCAGCCTCTGCTTCTACTGTCTTGCCATCTGGACAAACCAGCACGCTGGTCATCATGCCGAGAGAGCCAT
ACCCTTGGGCCACAGAGTCCGACTGCACGTCACCATCATAGTTTTTACAGGCCCAGATGAAGCCTCCCTC
TGATTTCATAGCTTGGGCCACCATGTCGTCGATGAGCCTATGCTCATACCAGATCTTTTGAGCTTCAAAC
TGGGACTTGTACTGCTTGTCATATATCTCCTGAAAGATGTCTTTAAAACGCCCATCATATTTCTTCAGAA
TAGTGTTTTTGGTGCTCAGATACAAAGGCCAACCCTTAGACAGAGCCATTTGGAAGGAACTGTGTGCAAA
ATCTTCAATTGACTTATCTTGATTATACATCCCCATGGCAACACCACCACCTTCTTC
