[The description below was written by a language model from this plasmid's Addgene catalogue record.]
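Description:
pBabe-puro-Flag-IDH1-R132H is a retroviral mammalian expression plasmid built on the pBABE-puro backbone, with a total size of about 6.45 kb (backbone roughly 5.2 kb). It is maintained in bacteria as a high-copy plasmid under ampicillin selection, and the record lists a recombination-reduced strain for propagation, which is a common choice for vectors carrying repeated LTR sequences. No feature table accompanies the entry, so the regulatory elements are not listed explicitly. In the standard pBABE-puro design, the insert is transcribed from the Moloney murine leukemia virus 5' LTR, a packaging signal lets the transcript be encapsidated when the plasmid is introduced into a packaging cell line, and a separate internal promoter drives the puromycin resistance gene. This allows stably transduced mammalian cells to be selected with puromycin, the marker given in the record.

The payload is human IDH1, the isocitrate dehydrogenase 1 gene, carrying the Arg132His substitution and fused to a Flag epitope. The catalogue fields place the tag at the C terminus of the insert, although the order of elements in the plasmid name could suggest otherwise. R132H is a glioma-derived mutation in IDH1, and the associated publication reports that such mutations dominantly inhibit IDH1 catalytic activity and induce HIF-1alpha. The construct is therefore suited to producing retrovirus for stable expression of the tagged mutant enzyme in mammalian cells. The Flag tag allows the exogenous protein to be detected or immunoprecipitated and distinguished from endogenous wild-type IDH1 in studies of the mutant's biochemical and cellular effects.
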