Addgene plasmid #62924: pBabe-puro-Flag-IDH1-R132H
Purpose: Retrovirus expression plasmid
Depositing lab: Yue Xiong. Depositing organization: University of North Carolina at Chapel Hill. Publication: Glioma-derived mutations in IDH1 dominantly inhibit IDH1 catalytic activity and induce HIF-1alpha. Zhao S, Lin Y, Xu W, Jiang W, Zha Z, Wang P, Yu W, Li Z, Gong L, Peng Y, Ding J, Lei Q, Guan KL, Xiong Y. Science. 2009 Apr 10;324(5924):261-5. doi: 10.1126/science.1170944. PubMed 19359588.
Backbone
  Vector backbone: pBABE-puro
  Backbone manufacturer: Addgene plasmid # 1764
  Backbone size w/o insert (bp): 5169
  Total vector size (bp): 6454
  Vector type: Mammalian Expression, Retroviral
  Selectable markers: Puromycin
Growth in bacteria
  Bacterial resistance: Ampicillin, 100 μg/mL
  Growth temperature: 37°C
  Growth strain: NEB Stable
  Copy number: High Copy
Gene/Insert
  Gene/Insert name: IDH1 (alt name: Isocitrate Dehydrogenase)
  Species: H. sapiens (human)
  Mutation: mutation Arg132His
  GenBank ID: NM_001282386.1
  Entrez Gene: IDH1 (a.k.a. HEL-216, HEL-S-26, IDCD, IDH, IDP, IDPC, PICD)
  Tag / fusion protein: Flag (C terminal on insert)
Terms and licenses: Academic/Nonprofit Terms; Industry Terms: Not Available to Industry
How to cite: pBabe-puro-Flag-IDH1-R132H was a gift from Yue Xiong (Addgene plasmid # 62924)
